Addgene plasmid #18509: T4 Lysozyme E108V WT*
Depositing lab: Brian Matthews. Depositing organization: University of Oregon.
Backbone
  Vector backbone: pHS1403
  Backbone size w/o insert (bp): 5000
  Vector type: Bacterial Expression
Growth in bacteria
  Bacterial resistance: Ampicillin, 100 μg/mL
  Growth temperature: 37°C
  Growth strain: DH5alpha
  Copy number: High Copy
Gene/Insert
  Gene/Insert name: T4 Lysozyme
  Species: Bacteriophage T4
  Insert size (bp): 600
  Mutation: E108V WT*
  GenBank ID: NP_049736
  Entrez Gene: e (a.k.a. T4p123)
  Cloning method: Restriction Enzyme; 5′ cloning site BamHI (not destroyed); 3′ cloning site HindIII (not destroyed)
  Sequencing primers: 5′ na; 3′ GGCGTATCACGAGGCCC
Terms and licenses: Academic/Nonprofit Terms; Industry Terms: Not Available to Industry
Depositor comments: The BamHI site is 27 bp from the ATG and the HindIII site is 115 bp from the stop.
How to cite: T4 Lysozyme E108V WT* was a gift from Brian Matthews (Addgene plasmid # 18509 ; http://n2t.net/addgene:18509 ; RRID:Addgene_18509)
