[The description below was written by a language model from this plasmid's Addgene catalogue record.]
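Description:
T4 Lysozyme E108V WT* is a bacterial expression plasmid built on the pHS1403 backbone (about 5 kb without insert) that carries a mutant form of the bacteriophage T4 lysozyme gene (gene e). It is maintained as a high-copy plasmid in E. coli and selected through ampicillin resistance. The record does not include a feature table and does not name the promoter driving expression, the origin of replication, or any fusion tags, so these details of the backbone cannot be stated from the available information.

The insert is roughly 600 bp and was cloned by restriction digestion between a BamHI site at the 5′ end and a HindIII site at the 3′ end, both of which remain intact and so can be used to excise or exchange the coding region. According to the depositor's note, the BamHI site lies 27 bp from the start codon and the HindIII site 115 bp beyond the stop codon, meaning short flanking untranslated stretches accompany the open reading frame. The encoded protein bears the single substitution E108V, replacing glutamate at position 108 with valine, in the background labelled "WT*". The record does not define this term; in the T4 lysozyme literature it commonly denotes a cysteine-free pseudo-wild-type reference protein, but that should be confirmed against the sequence.

The purpose is not stated explicitly. As a point mutant in a bacterial expression vector, it is suited to producing recombinant lysozyme variant in E. coli, for example for comparing the mutant's stability, structure or activity with the parental protein.
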