>Addgene plasmid #18509 | T4 Lysozyme E108V WT* | addgene partial sequence | sequence record 24295 | 3primeUP
TACGGAAAAGCCCGCTCATTAGGCGGGCTCAGATCTGCTCATGTTTGACAGCTTATCATCGATAAGCTTC
GGCAATAAATTCTTGATATGTTTTCATATGTTTCCTTTAAATATTTTAATTAGTAATTGTCTATTCAAGT
AATTGTGAATATACTATCACAATTCCAAGAGAAAGTAAACAGCTTTATAGATTTTTATACGCGTCCCAAG
TGCCAGTTCTAAACGTTGTAATGACTCGTTTTGCGCGATTAGGTGTTTGATTATACCATCTACTTTTAGC
TAAGTTAACTGCTGCTTCATCCCAGCGTTTTTGTTGAAGCATACGTAAAGAGTTAGTAAATCCTGCCACA
CCGGTAACTCCCATTTGGAAAACCATATTAATCAATGCAGCGCGACGAACCGCATCAAGAGAATCATAAA
CCGGTTTTAATTTAGCATTTCTCAGAATTCCGCGAACAGCAGCATCAACATCCTGATTAAAGAGTTTTTC
AGCCTCATCTTTTGTAATTACACCATTAGTATTACGCCCAATAGCTTTATCTAATTCAGATTTAGCAGCA
TTAAGTGATGGACTTTTTGTAAGCAAATGACCGATGCCAATAGTGTAATAGCCTTCTGTGTCTTTATAGA
TTTTAAGTCTAAGACCTTCATCTATACGTAACATTTCAAATATATTCATAATACCTCCTAAGCATCGATG
GATCCTGTTTCCTGTGTGAATTGTTATCCGCTCACAATTCCACACATTATACGAGCCGATGATTAATGTC
ACAGGGGATGGGAGTAGCTGATCCTGTTCNGGTGAATGTANCGCTCCATCCACCATAACG
